>Addgene plasmid #142383 | TFORF1376 | addgene full sequence | sequence record 397167 | Addgene NGS Result
TTAATGTAGTCTTATGCAATACTCTTGTAGTCTTGCAACATGGTAACGATGAGTTAGCAACATGCCTTAC
AAGGAGAGAAAAAGCACCGTGCATGCCGATTGGTGGAAGTAAGGTGGTACGATCGTGCCTTATTAGGAAG
GCAACAGACGGGTCTGACATGGATTGGACGAACCACTGAATTGCCGCATTGCAGAGATATTGTATTTAAG
TGCCTAGCTCGATACATAAACGGGTCTCTCTGGTTAGACCAGATCTGAGCCTGGGAGCTCTCTGGCTAAC
TAGGGAACCCACTGCTTAAGCCTCAATAAAGCTTGCCTTGAGTGCTTCAAGTAGTGTGTGCCCGTCTGTT
GTGTGACTCTGGTAACTAGAGATCCCTCAGACCCTTTTAGTCAGTGTGGAAAATCTCTAGCAGTGGCGCC
CGAACAGGGACTTGAAAGCGAAAGGGAAACCAGAGGAGCTCTCTCGACGCAGGACTCGGCTTGCTGAAGC
GCGCACGGCAAGAGGCGAGGGGCGGCGACTGGTGAGTACGCCAAAAATTTTGACTAGCGGAGGCTAGAAG
GAGAGAGATGGGTGCGAGAGCGTCAGTATTAAGCGGGGGAGAATTAGATCGCGATGGGAAAAAATTCGGT
TAAGGCCAGGGGGAAAGAAAAAATATAAATTAAAACATATAGTATGGGCAAGCAGGGAGCTAGAACGATT
CGCAGTTAATCCTGGCCTGTTAGAAACATCAGAAGGCTGTAGACAAATACTGGGACAGCTACAACCATCC
CTTCAGACAGGATCAGAAGAACTTAGATCATTATATAATACAGTAGCAACCCTCTATTGTGTGCATCAAA
GGATAGAGATAAAAGACACCAAGGAAGCTTTAGACAAGATAGAGGAAGAGCAAAACAAAAGTAAGACCAC
CGCACAGCAAGCGGCCGCTGATCTTCAGACCTGGAGGAGGAGATATGAGGGACAATTGGAGAAGTGAATT
ATATAAATATAAAGTAGTAAAAATTGAACCATTAGGAGTAGCACCCACCAAGGCAAAGAGAAGAGTGGTG
CAGAGAGAAAAAAGAGCAGTGGGAATAGGAGCTTTGTTCCTTGGGTTCTTGGGAGCAGCAGGAAGCACTA
TGGGCGCAGCGTCAATGACGCTGACGGTACAGGCCAGACAATTATTGTCTGGTATAGTGCAGCAGCAGAA
CAATTTGCTGAGGGCTATTGAGGCGCAACAGCATCTGTTGCAACTCACAGTCTGGGGCATCAAGCAGCTC
CAGGCAAGAATCCTGGCTGTGGAAAGATACCTAAAGGATCAACAGCTCCTGGGGATTTGGGGTTGCTCTG
GAAAACTCATTTGCACCACTGCTGTGCCTTGGAATGCTAGTTGGAGTAATAAATCTCTGGAACAGATTTG
GAATCACACGACCTGGATGGAGTGGGACAGAGAAATTAACAATTACACAAGCTTAATACACTCCTTAATT
GAAGAATCGCAAAACCAGCAAGAAAAGAATGAACAAGAATTATTGGAATTAGATAAATGGGCAAGTTTGT
GGAATTGGTTTAACATAACAAATTGGCTGTGGTATATAAAATTATTCATAATGATAGTAGGAGGCTTGGT
AGGTTTAAGAATAGTTTTTGCTGTACTTTCTATAGTGAATAGAGTTAGGCAGGGATATTCACCATTATCG
TTTCAGACCCACCTCCCAACCCCGAGGGGACCCATGCATTGCATCTCAATTAGTCAGCAACCAGGTGTGG
AAAGTCCCCAGGCTCCCCAGCAGGCAGAAGTATGCAAAGCATGCGTCTCAATTAGTCAGCAACCATAGTC
CCGCCCCTAACTCCGCCCATCCCGCCCCTAACTCCGCCCAGTTCCGCCCATTCTCCGCCCCATGGCTGAC
TAATTTTTTTTATTTATGCAGAGGCCGAGGCCGCCTCGGCCTCTGAGCTATTCCAGAAGTAGTGAGGAGG
CTTTTTTGGAGGCCTAGGCTTTTGCAAAAAGCTTTCTAGAGGTACCACCGGAGCTTACCATGACCGAGTA
CAAGCCCACGGTGCGCCTCGCCACCCGCGACGACGTCCCCAGGGCCGTACGCACCCTCGCCGCCGCGTTC
GCCGACTACCCCGCCACGCGCCACACCGTCGATCCGGACCGCCACATCGAGCGGGTCACCGAGCTGCAAG
AACTCTTCCTCACGCGCGTCGGGCTCGACATCGGCAAGGTGTGGGTCGCGGACGACGGCGCCGCCGTGGC
GGTCTGGACCACGCCGGAGAGCGTCGAAGCGGGGGCGGTGTTCGCCGAGATCGGCCCGCGCATGGCCGAG
TTGAGCGGTTCCCGGCTGGCCGCGCAGCAACAGATGGAAGGCCTCCTGGCGCCGCACCGGCCCAAGGAGC
CCGCGTGGTTCCTGGCCACCGTCGGCGTCTCGCCCGACCACCAGGGCAAGGGTCTGGGCAGCGCCGTCGT
GCTCCCCGGAGTGGAGGCGGCCGAGCGCGCCGGGGTGCCCGCCTTCCTGGAGACCTCCGCGCCCCGCAAC
CTCCCCTTCTACGAGCGGCTCGGCTTCACCGTCACCGCCGACGTCGAGGTGCCCGAAGGACCGCGCACCT
GGTGCATGACCCGCAAGCCCGGTGCCAGTTAACGAATTCTAGATCTTGAGACAAATGGCAGTATTCATCC
ACAATTTTAAAAGAAAAGGGGGGATTGGGGGGTACAGTGCAGGGGAAAGAATAGTAGACATAATAGCAAC
AGACATACAAACTAAAGAATTACAAAAACAAATTACAAAAATTCAAAATTTTCGGGTTTATTACAGGGAC
AGCAGAGATCCACTTTGGCGCCGGCTCGAGGCCTGCAGGTGCAAAGATGGATAAAGTTTTAAACAGAGAG
GAATCTTTGCAGCTAATGGACCTTCTAGGTCTTGAAAGGAGTGGGAATTGGCTCCGGTGCCCGTCAGTGG
GCAGAGCGCACATCGCCCACAGTCCCCGAGAAGTTGGGGGGAGGGGTCGGCAATTGAACCGGTGCCTAGA
GAAGGTGGCGCGGGGTAAACTGGGAAAGTGATGTCGTGTACTGGCTCCGCCTTTTTCCCGAGGGTGGGGG
AGAACCGTATATAAGTGCAGTAGTCGCCGTGAACGTTCTTTTTCGCAACGGGTTTGCCGCCAGAACACAG
GTAAGTGCCGTGTGTGGTTCCCGCGGGCCTGGCCTCTTTACGGGTTATGGCCCTTGCGTGCCTTGAATTA
CTTCCACCTGGCTGCAGTACGTGATTCTTGATCCCGAGCTTCGGGTTGGAAGTGGGTGGGAGAGTTCGAG
GCCTTGCGCTTAAGGAGCCCCTTCGCCTCGTGCTTGAGTTGAGGCCTGGCCTGGGCGCTGGGGCCGCCGC
GTGCGAATCTGGTGGCACCTTCGCGCCTGTCTCGCTGCTTTCGATAAGTCTCTAGCCATTTAAAATTTTT
GATGACCTGCTGCGACGCTTTTTTTCTGGCAAGATAGTCTTGTAAATGCGGGCCAAGATCTGCACACTGG
TATTTCGGTTTTTGGGGCCGCGGGCGGCGACGGGGCCCGTGCGTCCCAGCGCACATGTTCGGCGAGGCGG
GGCCTGCGAGCGCGGCCACCGAGAATCGGACGGGGGTAGTCTCAAGCTGGCCGGCCTGCTCTGGTGCCTG
GCCTCGCGCCGCCGTGTATCGCCCCGCCCTGGGCGGCAAGGCTGGCCCGGTCGGCACCAGTTGCGTGAGC
GGAAAGATGGCCGCTTCCCGGCCCTGCTGCAGGGAGCTCAAAATGGAGGACGCGGCGCTCGGGAGAGCGG
GCGGGTGAGTCACCCACACAAAGGAAAAGGGCCTTTCCGTCCTCAGCCGTCGCTTCATGTGACTCCACGG
AGTACCGGGCGCCGTCCAGGCACCTCGATTAGTTCTCGAGCTTTTGGAGTACGTCGTCTTTAGGTTGGGG
GGAGGGGTTTTATGCGATGGAGTTTCCCCACACTGAGTGGGTGGAGACTGAAGTTAGGCCAGCTTGGCAC
TTGATGTAATTCTCCTTGGAATTTGCCCTTTTTGAGTTTGGATCTTGGTTCATTCTCAAGCCTCAGACAG
TGGTTCAAAGTTTTTTTCTTCCATTTCAGGTGTCGTGAGGCTAGCACCGCCACCATGTCACACCTCAGCC
AGCAGAGAATTTACAGTGGGGAAAACCCCTTTGCCTGTAAGGTATGTGGAAAAGTCTTCAGCCACAAATC
AAACCTCACTGAGCATGAGCATTTTCACACGAGAGAGAAACCTTTTGAATGTAACGAGTGTGGAAAAGCC
TTTAGCCAAAAGCAGTATGTCATTAAACATCAGAACACCCATACTGGCGAGAAGCTTTTCGAATGTAATG
AATGTGGAAAATCATTTAGCCAGAAGGAAAACCTCCTTACGCACCAGAAAATTCACACTGGAGAAAAACC
TTTTGAGTGTAAAGATTGCGGGAAAGCTTTCATTCAGAAGTCAAACCTCATCAGACACCAGAGAACTCAC
ACAGGAGAGAAGCCCTTTGTATGTAAGGAGTGTGGAAAAACCTTCAGTGGCAAATCCAACCTTACTGAGC
ATGAGAAAATCCATATTGGAGAGAAGCCTTTTAAATGTAGTGAATGTGGAACAGCCTTTGGCCAGAAGAA
GTACCTCATAAAACATCAGAACATTCACACTGGAGAGAAACCCTATGAATGTAACGAATGTGGAAAAGCC
TTCTCTCAGCGAACATCACTTATTGTACATGTGAGGATTCATTCAGGTGATAAACCTTACGAATGCAATG
TTTGTGGAAAAGCCTTCTCTCAGAGCTCATCTCTCACTGTGCATGTGAGAAGCCATACAGGGGAGAAGCC
CTATGGTTGTAATGAATGTGGGAAAGCTTTCTCTCAGTTCTCAACCCTTGCTCTGCATTTGAGAATACAC
ACAGGTAAGAAGCCTTATCAGTGCAGTGAATGTGGGAAAGCTTTCAGCCAGAAGTCACACCACATTAGAC
ACCAGAAAATTCATACTCACTAGTAATGAACTAGTCCGTAACTTGAAAGTATTTCGATTTCTTGGCTTTA
TATATCTTGTGGAAAGGACGAGATTTCGGAGGATCCTCTGTGTGAACGCGTTAAGTCGACAATCAACCTC
TGGATTACAAAATTTGTGAAAGATTGACTGGTATTCTTAACTATGTTGCTCCTTTTACGCTATGTGGATA
CGCTGCTTTAATGCCTTTGTATCATGCTATTGCTTCCCGTATGGCTTTCATTTTCTCCTCCTTGTATAAA
TCCTGGTTGCTGTCTCTTTATGAGGAGTTGTGGCCCGTTGTCAGGCAACGTGGCGTGGTGTGCACTGTGT
TTGCTGACGCAACCCCCACTGGTTGGGGCATTGCCACCACCTGTCAGCTCCTTTCCGGGACTTTCGCTTT
CCCCCTCCCTATTGCCACGGCGGAACTCATCGCCGCCTGCCTTGCCCGCTGCTGGACAGGGGCTCGGCTG
TTGGGCACTGACAATTCCGTGGTGTTGTCGGGGAAATCATCGTCCTTTCCTTGGCTGCTCGCCTGTGTTG
CCACCTGGATTCTGCGCGGGACGTCCTTCTGCTACGTCCCTTCGGCCCTCAATCCAGCGGACCTTCCTTC
CCGCGGCCTGCTGCCGGCTCTGCGGCCTCTTCCGCGTCTTCGCCTTCGCCCTCAGACGAGTCGGATCTCC
CTTTGGGCCGCCTCCCCGCGTCGACTTTAAGACCAATGACTTACAAGGCAGCTGTAGATCTTAGCCACTT
TTTAAAAGAAAAGGGGGGACTGGAAGGGCTAATTCACTCCCAACGAAGACAAGATCTGCTTTTTGCTTGT
ACTGGGTCTCTCTGGTTAGACCAGATCTGAGCCTGGGAGCTCTCTGGCTAACTAGGGAACCCACTGCTTA
AGCCTCAATAAAGCTTGCCTTGAGTGCTTCAAGTAGTGTGTGCCCGTCTGTTGTGTGACTCTGGTAACTA
GAGATCCCTCAGACCCTTTTAGTCAGTGTGGAAAATCTCTAGCAGTACGTATAGTAGTTCATGTCATCTT
ATTATTCAGTATTTATAACTTGCAAAGAAATGAATATCAGAGAGTGAGAGGAACTTGTTTATTGCAGCTT
ATAATGGTTACAAATAAAGCAATAGCATCACAAATTTCACAAATAAAGCATTTTTTTCACTGCATTCTAG
TTGTGGTTTGTCCAAACTCATCAATGTATCTTATCATGTCTGGCTCTAGCTATCCCGCCCCTAACTCCGC
CCATCCCGCCCCTAACTCCGCCCAGTTCCGCCCATTCTCCGCCCCATGGCTGACTAATTTTTTTTATTTA
TGCAGAGGCCGAGGCCGCCTCGGCCTCTGAGCTATTCCAGAAGTAGTGAGGAGGCTTTTTTGGAGGCCTA
GGGACGTACCCAATTCGCCCTATAGTGAGTCGTATTACGCGCGCTCACTGGCCGTCGTTTTACAACGTCG
TGACTGGGAAAACCCTGGCGTTACCCAACTTAATCGCCTTGCAGCACATCCCCCTTTCGCCAGCTGGCGT
AATAGCGAAGAGGCCCGCACCGATCGCCCTTCCCAACAGTTGCGCAGCCTGAATGGCGAATGGG
[124 nt withheld, positions 6575-6698]
C
[91 nt withheld, positions 6700-6790]
A
[49 nt withheld, positions 6792-6840]
CCTTTGACGTTGGAGTCCACGTTCTTT
[37 nt withheld, positions 6868-6904]
ACCCTATCTCGGTCTATTCTTTTGATTTATAAGGGATTTTGCCGATTTCGGCCTATTGGTTAAAAAATGA
GCTGATTTAACAAAAATTTAACGCGAATTTTAACAAAATATTAACGCTTACAATTTAGGTGGCACTTTTC
GGGGAAATGTGCGCGGAACCCCTATTTGTTTATTTTTCTAAATACATTCAAATATGTATCCGCTCATGAG
ACAATAACCCTGATAAATGCTTCAATAATATTGAAAAAGGAAGAGTATGAGTATTCAACATTTCCGTGTC
GCCCTTATTCCCTTTTTTGCGGCATTTTGCCTTCCTGTTTTTGCTCACCCAGAAACGCTGGTGAAAGTAA
AAGATGCTGAAGATCAGTTGGGTGCACGAGTGGGTTACATCGAACTGGATCTCAACAGCGGTAAGATCCT
TGAGAGTTTTCGCCCCGAAGAACGTTTTCCAATGATGAGCACTTTTAAAGTTCTGCTATGTGGCGCGGTA
TTATCCCGTATTGACGCCGGGCAAGAGCAACTCGGTCGCCGCATACACTATTCTCAGAATGACTTGGTTG
AGTACTCACCAGTCACAGAAAAGCATCTTACGGATGGCATGACAGTAAGAGAATTATGCAGTGCTGCCAT
AACCATGAGTGATAACACTGCGGCCAACTTACTTCTGACAACGATCGGAGGACCGAAGGAGCTAACCGCT
TTTTTGCACAACATGGGGGATCATGTAACTCGCCTTGATCGTTGGGAACCGGAGCTGAATGAAGCCATAC
CAAACGACGAGCGTGACACCACGATGCCTGTAGCAATGGCAACAACGTTGCGCAAACTATTAACTGGCGA
ACTACTTACTCTAGCTTCCCGGCAACAATTAATAGACTGGATGGAGGCGGATAAAGTTGCAGGACCACTT
CTGCGCTCGGCCCTTCCGGCTGGCTGGTTTATTGCTGATAAATCTGGAGCCGGTGAGCGTGGGTCTCGCG
GTATCATTGCAGCACTGGGGCCAGATGGTAAGCCCTCCCGTATCGTAGTTATCTACACGACGGGGAGTCA
GGCAACTATGGATGAACGAAATAGACAGATCGCTGAGATAGGTGCCTCACTGATTAAGCATTGGTAACTG
TCAGACCAAGTTTACTCATATATACTTTAGATTGATTTAAAACTTCATTTTTAATTTAAAAGGATCTAGG
TGAAGATCCTTTTTGATAATCTCATGACCAAAATCCCTTAACGTGAGTTTTCGTTCCACTGAGCGTCAGA
CCCCGTAGAAAAGATCAAAGGATCTTCTTGAGATCCTTTTTTTCTGCGCGTAATCTGCTGCTTGCAAACA
AAAAAACCACCGCTACCAGCGGTGGTTTGTTTGCCGGATCAAGAGCTACCAACTCTTTTTCCGAAGGTAA
CTGGCTTCAGCAGAGCGCAGATACCAAATACTGTTCTTCTAGTGTAGCCGTAGTTAGGCCACCACTTCAA
GAACTCTGTAGCACCGCCTACATACCTCGCTCTGCTAATCCTGTTACCAGTGGCTGCTGCCAGTGGCGAT
AAGTCGTGTCTTACCGGGTTGGACTCAAGACGATAGTTACCGGATAAGGCGCAGCGGTCGGGCTGAACGG
GGGGTTCGTGCACACAGCCCAGCTTGGAGCGAACGACCTACACCGAACTGAGATACCTACAGCGTGAGCT
ATGAGAAAGCGCCACGCTTCCCGAAGGGAGAAAGGCGGACAGGTATCCGGTAAGCGGCAGGGTCGGAACA
GGAGAGCGCACGAGGGAGCTTCCAGGGGGAAACGCCTGGTATCTTTATAGTCCTGTCGGGTTTCGCCACC
TCTGACTTGAGCGTCGATTTTTGTGATGCTCGTCAGGGGGGCGGAGCCTATGGAAAAACGCCAGCAACGC
GGCCTTTTTACGGTTCCTGGCCTTTTGCTGGCCTTTTGCTCACATGTTCTTTCCTGCGTTATCCCCTGAT
TCTGTGGATAACCGTATTACCGCCTTTGAGTGAGCTGATACCGCTCGCCGCAGCCGAACGACCGAGCGCA
GCGAGTCAGTGAGCGAGGAAGCGGAAGAGCGCCCAATACGCAAACCGCCTCTCCCCGCGCGTTGGCCGAT
TCATTAATGCAGCTGGCACGACAGGTTTCCCGACTGGAAAGCGGGCAGTGAGCGCAACGCAATTAATGTG
AGTTAGCTCACTCATTAGGCACCCCAGGCTTTACACTTTATGCTTCCGGCTCGTATGTTGTGTGGAATTG
TGAGCGGATAACAATTTCACACAGGAAACAGCTATGACCATGATTACGCCAAGCGCGCAATTAACCCTCA
CTAAAGGGAACAAAAGCTGGAGCTGCAAGC
Features (pLannotate 1.2.2; 31 found; start..end, strand, type, name):
      5..231     +  promoter       RSV promoter: Rous sarcoma virus enhancer/promoter
    232..412     +  LTR            5' LTR (truncated): truncated 5' long terminal repeat (LTR) from HIV-1
    459..584     +  misc_feature   HIV-1 Ψ: packaging signal of human immunodeficiency virus type 1
    568..931     +  CDS            HIV-1 gag (fragment): gag protein from human immunodeficiency virus 1; gag
   1077..1310    +  misc_feature   RRE: The Rev response element (RRE) of HIV-1 allows for Rev-dependent mRNA export from the nucleus to the cytoplasm.
   1687..1713    +  CDS            Rev (fragment): human immunodeficiency virus 1 (HIV-1) Rev protein; rev; enhances nuclear export of unspliced and incompletely spliced viral mRNAs
   1720..1743    +  promoter       SV40 promoter (fragment): SV40 early promoter
   1744..1815    +  promoter       SV40 promoter (fragment): SV40 enhancer and early promoter
   1839..1974    +  rep_origin     SV40 ori: SV40 origin of replication
   2020..2616    +  CDS            PuroR (fragment): puromycin N-acetyltransferase; pac from Streptomyces; confers resistance to puromycin
   2665..2782    +  misc_feature   cPPT/CTS: central polypurine tract and central termination sequence of HIV-1
   2847..2913    +  CDS            small t antigen (fragment): SV40 (simian virus 40) small t antigen
   2920..4098    +  promoter       EF-1α promoter: strong constitutive promoter for human elongation factor EF-1α
   4115..4234    +  CDS            ZNF146 (fragment): OZF_HUMAN - Also known as OZF. Experimental evidence at protein level: Swiss-Prot protein existence level 1. From Homo sapiens (Human).
   5006..5059    +  promoter       U6 promoter (fragment): RNA polymerase III promoter for human U6 snRNA
   5101..5689    +  misc_feature   WPRE: woodchuck hepatitis virus posttranscriptional regulatory element
   5740..5759    +  misc_feature   cPPT/CTS (fragment): central polypurine tract and central termination sequence of HIV-1
   5761..5994    +  LTR            3' LTR (ΔU3): self-inactivating 3' long terminal repeat (LTR) from HIV-1
   6072..6193    +  polyA_signal   SV40 poly(A) signal: SV40 polyadenylation signal
   6233..6368    +  rep_origin     SV40 ori: SV40 origin of replication
   6389..6407    -  promoter       T7 promoter: promoter for bacteriophage T7 RNA polymerase
   6415..6570    +  CDS            lacZα (fragment): LacZα fragment of β-galactosidase; lacZ fragment
   6575..7003    +  rep_origin     f1 ori (sequence partly withheld): f1 bacteriophage origin of replication; arrow indicates direction of (+) strand synthesis
   7056..7160    +  promoter       AmpR promoter: bla
   7161..8021    +  CDS            AmpR: β-lactamase; bla; confers resistance to ampicillin, carbenicillin, and related antibiotics
   8192..8780    +  rep_origin     ori: high-copy-number ColE1/pMB1/pBR322/pUC origin of replication
   8963..9055    +  CDS            lacI (fragment): lac repressor; lacI; The lac repressor binds to the lac operator to inhibit transcription in E. coli. This inhibition can be relieved by adding lactose or isopropyl-β-D-thiogalactopyranoside (IPTG).
   9068..9089    +  protein_bind   CAP binding site: CAP binding activates transcription in the presence of cAMP. E. coli catabolite activator protein
   9104..9134    +  promoter       lac promoter: promoter for the E. coli lac operon
   9142..9158    +  protein_bind   lac operator: The lac repressor binds to the lac operator to inhibit transcription in E. coli. This inhibition can be relieved by adding lactose or isopropyl-β-D-thiogalactopyranoside (IPTG). lac repressor encoded by lacI
   9203..9221    +  promoter       T3 promoter: promoter for bacteriophage T3 RNA polymerase
