[The description below was written by a language model from this plasmid's Addgene catalogue record and pLannotate feature annotations shown in this document.]
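Description:
TFORF1376 is a lentiviral mammalian expression plasmid built on the pLX_TRC317 backbone and carrying the human zinc-finger transcription factor ZNF146 (also known as OZF). It belongs to a barcoded transcription factor ORF collection: each clone pairs a synthesized ORF with a unique 24-bp barcode so that the factor delivered to a cell can be identified in pooled overexpression screens, such as those probing directed differentiation. In bacteria the plasmid replicates from a high-copy ColE1/pUC origin and is selected with ampicillin through the bla gene. An f1 origin and remnants of a lac/T7/T3 cloning region are also present. The depositor notes that recombination can occur.

The viral portion follows a third-generation, self-inactivating layout. An RSV promoter fused to a truncated HIV-1 5' LTR drives the genomic RNA, followed by the Ψ packaging signal with a partial gag sequence, the RRE for Rev-dependent nuclear export, a cPPT/CTS element, a WPRE to boost transcript stability and expression, and a ΔU3 3' LTR with a downstream SV40 polyadenylation signal. Two expression units lie between the LTRs. An SV40 early promoter/origin region precedes the puromycin N-acetyltransferase gene, allowing selection of transduced cells, and the EF-1α promoter drives the ZNF146 ORF. The automated annotation recognises only the first part of the ORF as ZNF146, although the catalogue lists an insert of about 980 bp, which would fill the otherwise unannotated stretch up to the WPRE. The barcode is not annotated, so its position is not stated in the record. A short U6 promoter fragment lies just upstream of the WPRE, and its purpose is not explained.
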