Addgene plasmid #142383: TFORF1376
Purpose: Lentiviral vector for overexpressing transcription factor ORFs with unique 24-bp barcodes. Barcodes facilitate identification of transcription factors in pooled screens.
Depositing lab: Feng Zhang. Depositing organization: Broad Institute. Publication: A transcription factor atlas of directed differentiation. Joung J, Ma S, Tay T, Geiger-Schuller KR, Kirchgatterer PC, Verdine VK, Guo B, Arias-Garcia MA, Allen WE, Singh A, Kuksenko O, Abudayyeh OO, Gootenberg JS, Fu Z, Macrae RK, Buenrostro JD, Regev A, Zhang F. Cell. 2023 Jan 5;186(1):209-229.e26. doi: 10.1016/j.cell.2022.11.026. PubMed 36608654.
Backbone
  Vector backbone: pLX_TRC317
  Backbone manufacturer: Broad Institute Genetic Perturbation Platform
  Backbone size w/o insert (bp): 8264
  Vector type: Mammalian Expression, Lentiviral
  Selectable markers: Puromycin
Growth in bacteria
  Bacterial resistance: Ampicillin, 100 μg/mL
  Growth temperature: 37°C
  Growth strain: NEB Stable
  Copy number: High Copy
Gene/Insert
  Gene/Insert name: ZNF146
  Species: H. sapiens (human)
  Insert size (bp): 980
  Entrez Gene: ZNF146 (a.k.a. OZF)
  Promoter: EF1a
  Cloning method: Unknown
  Sequencing primers: 5′ GGGTGGAGACTGAAGTTAGGCCAG; 3′ CACATAGCGTAAAAGGAGCAACATAG
Terms and licenses: Academic/Nonprofit Terms; Industry Terms: Not Available to Industry
Depositor comments: NM_001099639,NM_001099638,NM_007145,XM_005259214,XM_017027247,XM_017027245,XM_017027246,XM_017027244,ENST00000456324,ENST00000443387 . The transcription factor ORF portion of this plasmid was synthesized by Genewiz. Please test multiple small colonies in case of plasmid recombination. To make this collection available in a timely manner, a portion of this collection was not fully sequenced by Addgene. If an Addgene verified full plasmid sequence is not available, please contact us prior to placing an order to request the full sequence.
How to cite: TFORF1376 was a gift from Feng Zhang (Addgene plasmid # 142383 ; http://n2t.net/addgene:142383 ; RRID:Addgene_142383)
