>Addgene plasmid #142383 | TFORF1376 | depositor partial sequence | sequence record 279287 | Insert
ACCGCCACCATGTCACACCTCAGCCAGCAGAGAATTTACAGTGGGGAAAACCCCTTTGCCTGTAAGGTAT
GTGGAAAAGTCTTCAGCCACAAATCAAACCTCACTGAGCATGAGCATTTTCACACGAGAGAGAAACCTTT
TGAATGTAACGAGTGTGGAAAAGCCTTTAGCCAAAAGCAGTATGTCATTAAACATCAGAACACCCATACT
GGCGAGAAGCTTTTCGAATGTAATGAATGTGGAAAATCATTTAGCCAGAAGGAAAACCTCCTTACGCACC
AGAAAATTCACACTGGAGAAAAACCTTTTGAGTGTAAAGATTGCGGGAAAGCTTTCATTCAGAAGTCAAA
CCTCATCAGACACCAGAGAACTCACACAGGAGAGAAGCCCTTTGTATGTAAGGAGTGTGGAAAAACCTTC
AGTGGCAAATCCAACCTTACTGAGCATGAGAAAATCCATATTGGAGAGAAGCCTTTTAAATGTAGTGAAT
GTGGAACAGCCTTTGGCCAGAAGAAGTACCTCATAAAACATCAGAACATTCACACTGGAGAGAAACCCTA
TGAATGTAACGAATGTGGAAAAGCCTTCTCTCAGCGAACATCACTTATTGTACATGTGAGGATTCATTCA
GGTGATAAACCTTACGAATGCAATGTTTGTGGAAAAGCCTTCTCTCAGAGCTCATCTCTCACTGTGCATG
TGAGAAGCCATACAGGGGAGAAGCCCTATGGTTGTAATGAATGTGGGAAAGCTTTCTCTCAGTTCTCAAC
CCTTGCTCTGCATTTGAGAATACACACAGGTAAGAAGCCTTATCAGTGCAGTGAATGTGGGAAAGCTTTC
AGCCAGAAGTCACACCACATTAGACACCAGAAAATTCATACTCACTAGTAATGAACTAGTCCGTAACTTG
AAAGTATTTCGATTTCTTGGCTTTATATATCTTGTGGAAAGGACGAGATTTCGGAGGATCCTCTGTGTGA
