>Addgene plasmid #142383 | TFORF1376 | depositor partial sequence | sequence record 279288 | Barcode
GATTTCGGAGGATCCTCTGTGTGA
